>Addgene plasmid #29767 | DYSF-3HA | addgene full sequence | sequence record 456741 | Addgene NGS Result
GACGGATCGGGAGATCTCCCGATCCCCTATGGTGCACTCTCAGTACAATCTGCTCTGATGCCGCATAGTT
AAGCCAGTATCTGCTCCCTGCTTGTGTGTTGGAGGTCGCTGAGTAGTGCGCGAGCAAAATTTAAGCTACA
ACAAGGCAAGGCTTGACCGACAATTGCATGAAGAATCTGCTTAGGGTTAGGCGTTTTGCGCTGCTTCGCG
ATGTACGGGCCAGATATACGCGTTGACATTGATTATTGACTAGTTATTAATAGTAATCAATTACGGGGTC
ATTAGTTCATAGCCCATATATGGAGTTCCGCGTTACATAACTTACGGTAAATGGCCCGCCTGGCTGACCG
CCCAACGACCCCCGCCCATTGACGTCAATAATGACGTATGTTCCCATAGTAACGCCAATAGGGACTTTCC
ATTGACGTCAATGGGTGGAGTATTTACGGTAAACTGCCCACTTGGCAGTACATCAAGTGTATCATATGCC
AAGTACGCCCCCTATTGACGTCAATGACGGTAAATGGCCCGCCTGGCATTATGCCCAGTACATGACCTTA
TGGGACTTTCCTACTTGGCAGTACATCTACGTATTAGTCATCGCTATTACCATGGTGATGCGGTTTTGGC
AGTACATCAATGGGCGTGGATAGCGGTTTGACTCACGGGGATTTCCAAGTCTCCACCCCATTGACGTCAA
TGGGAGTTTGTTTTGGCACCAAAATCAACGGGACTTTCCAAAATGTCGTAACAACTCCGCCCCATTGACG
CAAATGGGCGGTAGGCGTGTACGGTGGGAGGTCTATATAAGCAGAGCTCTCTGGCTAACTAGAGAACCCA
CTGCTTACTGGCTTATCGAAATTAATACGACTCACTATAGGGAGACCCAAGCTGGCTAGCGCTACCGGTC
GCCACCATGGAATTCCCCAACTTTGTACAAAAAAGCAGGCTCACTAGTGGTACCGTTTAAACGATCGGCC
GCCACCATGCTGAGGGTCTTCATCCTCTATGCCGAGAACGTCCACACACCCGACACCGACATCAGCGATG
CCTACTGCTCCGCGGTGTTTGCAGGGGTGAAGAAGAGAACCAAAGTCATCAAGAACAGCGTGAACCCTGT
ATGGAATGAGGGATTTGAATGGGACCTCAAGGGCATCCCCCTGGACCAGGGCTCTGAGCTTCATGTGGTG
GTCAAAGACCATGAGACGATGGGGAGGAACAGGTTCCTGGGGGAAGCCAAGGTCCCACTCCGAGAGGTCC
TCGCCACCCCTAGTCTGTCCGCCAGCTTCAATGCCCCCCTGCTGGACACCAAGAAGCAGCCCACAGGGGC
CTCGCTGGTCCTGCAGGTGTCCTACACACCGCTGCCTGGAGCTGTGCCCCTGTTCCCGCCCCCTACTCCT
CTGGAGCCCTCCCCGACTCTGCCTGACCTGGATGTAGTGGCAGACACAGGAGGAGAGGAAGACACAGAGG
ACCAGGGACTCACTGGAGATGAGGCGGAGCCATTCCTGGATCAAAGCGGAGGCCCGGGGGCTCCCACCAC
CCCAAGGAAACTACCTTCACGTCCTCCGCCCCACTACCCCGGGATCAAAAGAAAGCGAAGTGCGCCTACA
TCTAGAAAGCTGCTGTCAGACAAACCGCAGGATTTCCAGATCAGGGTCCAGGTGATCGAGGGGCGCCAGC
TGCCGGGGGTGAACATCAAGCCTGTGGTCAAGGTTACCGCTGCAGGGCAGACCAAGCGGACGCGGATCCA
CAAGGGAAACAGCCCACTCTTCAATGAGACTCTTTTCTTCAACTTGTTTGACTCTCCTGGGGAGCTGTTT
GATGAGCCCATCTTTATCACGGTGGTAGACTCTCGTTCTCTCAGGACAGATGCTCTCCTCGGGGAGTTCC
GGATGGACGTGGGCACCATTTACAGAGAGCCCCGGCACGCCTATCTCAGGAAGTGGCTGCTGCTCTCAGA
CCCTGATGACTTCTCTGCTGGGGCCAGAGGCTACCTGAAAACAAGCCTTTGTGTGCTGGGGCCTGGGGAC
GAAGCGCCTCTGGAGAGAAAAGACCCCTCTGAAGACAAGGAGGACATTGAAAGCAACCTGCTCCGGCCCA
CAGGCGTAGCCCTGCGAGGAGCCCACTTCTGCCTGAAGGTCTTCCGGGCCGAGGACTTGCCGCAGATGGA
CGATGCCGTGATGGACAACGTGAAACAGATCTTTGGCTTCGAGAGTAACAAGAAGAACTTGGTGGACCCC
TTTGTGGAGGTCAGCTTTGCGGGGAAAATGCTGTGCAGCAAGATCTTGGAGAAGACGGCCAACCCTCAGT
GGAACCAGAACATCACACTGCCTGCCATGTTTCCCTCCATGTGCGAAAAAATGAGGATTCGTATCATAGA
CTGGGACCGCCTGACTCACAATGACATCGTGGCTACCACCTACCTGAGTATGTCGAAAATCTCTGCCCCT
GGAGGAGAAATAGAAGAGGAGCCTGCAGGTGCTGTCAAGCCTTCGAAAGCCTCAGACTTGGATGACTACC
TGGGCTTCCTCCCCACTTTTGGGCCCTGCTACATCAACCTCTATGGCAGTCCCAGAGAGTTCACAGGCTT
CCCAGACCCCTACACAGAGCTCAACACAGGCAAGGGGGAAGGTGTGGCTTATCGTGGCCGGCTTCTGCTC
TCCCTGGAGACCAAGCTGGTGGAGCACAGTGAACAGAAGGTGGAGGACCTTCCTGCGGATGACATCCTCC
GGGTGGAGAAGTACCTTAGGAGGCGCAAGTACTCCCTGTTTGCGGCCTTCTACTCAGCCACCATGCTGCA
GGATGTGGATGATGCCATCCAGTTTGAGGTCAGCATCGGGAACTACGGGAACAAGTTCGACATGACCTGC
CTGCCGCTGGCCTCCACCACTCAGTACAGCCGTGCAGTCTTTGACGGGTGCCACTACTACTACCTACCCT
GGGGTAACGTGAAACCTGTGGTGGTGCTGTCATCCTACTGGGAGGACATCAGCCATAGAATCGAGACTCA
GAACCAGCTGCTTGGGATTGCTGACCGGCTGGAAGCTGGCCTGGAGCAGGTCCACCTGGCCCTGAAGGCG
CAGTGCTCCACGGAGGACGTGGACTCGCTGGTGGCTCAGCTGACGGATGAGCTCATCGCAGGCTGCAGCC
AGCCTCTGGGTGACATCCATGAGACACCCTCTGCCACCCACCTGGACCAGTACCTGTACCAGCTGCGCAC
CCATCACCTGAGCCAAATCACTGAGGCTGCCCTGGCCCTGAAGCTCGGCCACAGTGAGCTCCCTGCAGCT
CTGGAGCAGGCGGAGGACTGGCTCCTGCGTCTGCGTGCCCTGGCAGAGGAGCCCCAGAACAGCCTGCCGG
ACATCGTCATCTGGATGCTGCAGGGAGACAAGCGTGTGGCATACCAGCGGGTGCCCGCCCACCAAGTCCT
CTTCTCCCGGCGGGGTGCCAACTACTGTGGCAAGAATTGTGGGAAGCTACAGACAATCTTTCTGAAATAT
CCGATGGAGAAGGTGCCTGGCGCCCGGATGCCAGTGCAGATACGGGTCAAGCTGTGGTTTGGGCTCTCTG
TGGATGAGAAGGAGTTCAACCAGTTTGCTGAGGGGAAGCTGTCTGTCTTTGCTGAAACCTATGAGAACGA
GACTAAGTTGGCCCTTGTTGGGAACTGGGGCACAACGGGCCTCACCTACCCCAAGTTTTCTGACGTCACG
GGCAAGATCAAGCTACCCAAGGACAGCTTCCGCCCCTCGGCCGGCTGGACCTGGGCTGGAGATTGGTTCG
TGTGTCCGGAGAAGACTCTGCTCCATGACATGGACGCCGGTCACCTGAGCTTCGTGGAAGAGGTGTTTGA
GAACCAGACCCGGCTTCCCGGAGGCCAGTGGATCTACATGAGTGACAACTACACCGATGTGAACGGGGAG
AAGGTGCTTCCCAAGGATGACATTGAGTGCCCACTGGGCTGGAAGTGGGAAGATGAGGAATGGTCCACAG
ACCTCAACCGGGCTGTCGATGAGCAAGGCTGGGAGTATAGCATCACCATCCCCCCGGAGCGGAAGCCGAA
GCACTGGGTCCCTGCTGAGAAGATGTACTACACACACCGACGGCGGCGCTGGGTGCGCCTGCGCAGGAGG
GATCTCAGCCAAATGGAAGCACTGAAAAGGCACAGGCAGGCGGAGGCGGAGGGCGAGGGCTGGGAGTACG
CCTCTCTTTTTGGCTGGAAGTTCCACCTCGAGTACCGCAAGACAGATGCCTTCCGCCGCCGCCGCTGGCG
CCGTCGCATGGAGCCACTGGAGAAGACGGGGCCTGCAGCTGTGTTTGCCCTTGAGGGGGCCCTGGGCGGC
GTGATGGATGACAAGAGTGAAGATTCCATGTCCGTCTCCACCTTGAGCTTCGGTGTGAACAGACCCACGA
TTTCCTGCATATTCGACTATGGGAACCGCTACCATCTACGCTGCTACATGTACCAGGCCCGGGACCTGGC
TGCGATGGACAAGGACTCTTTTTCTGATCCCTATGCCATCGTCTCCTTCCTGCACCAGAGCCAGAAGACG
GTGGTGGTGAAGAACACCCTTAACCCCACCTGGGACCAGACGCTCATCTTCTACGAGATCGAGATCTTTG
GCGAGCCGGCCACAGTTGCTGAGCAACCGCCCAGCATTGTGGTGGAGCTGTACGACCATGACACTTATGG
TGCAGACGAGTTTATGGGTCGCTGCATCTGTCAACCGAGTCTGGAACGGATGCCACGGCTGGCCTGGTTC
CCACTGACGAGGGGCAGCCAGCCGTCGGGGGAGCTGCTGGCCTCTTTTGAGCTCATCCAGAGAGAGAAGC
CGGCCATCCACCATATTCCTGGTTTTGAGGTGCAGGAGACATCAAGGATCCTGGATGAGTCTGAGGACAC
AGACCTGCCCTACCCACCACCCCAGAGGGAGGCCAACATCTACATGGTTCCTCAGAACATCAAGCCAGCG
CTCCAGCGTACCGCCATCGAGATCCTGGCATGGGGCCTGCGGAACATGAAGAGTTACCAGCTGGCCAACA
TCTCCTCCCCCAGCCTCGTGGTAGAGTGTGGGGGCCAGACGGTGCAGTCCTGTGTCATCAGGAACCTCCG
GAAGAACCCCAACTTTGACATCTGCACCCTCTTCATGGAAGTGATGCTGCCCAGGGAGGAGCTCTACTGC
CCCCCCATCACCGTCAAGGTCATCGATAACCGCCAGTTTGGCCGCCGGCCTGTGGTGGGCCAGTGTACCA
TCCGCTCCCTGGAGAGCTTCCTGTGTGACCCCTACTCGGCGGAGAGTCCATCCCCACAGGGTGGCCCAGA
CGATGTGAGCCTACTCAGTCCTGGGGAAGACGTGCTCATCGACATTGATGACAAGGAGCCCCTCATCCCC
ATCCAGGAGGAAGAGTTCATCGATTGGTGGAGCAAATTCTTTGCCTCCATAGGGGAGAGGGAAAAGTGCG
GCTCCTACCTGGAGAAGGATTTTGACACCCTGAAGGTCTATGACACACAGCTGGAGAATGTGGAGGCCTT
TGAGGGCCTGTCTGACTTTTGTAACACCTTCAAGCTGTACCGGGGCAAGACGCAGGAGGAGACAGAAGAT
CCATCTGTGATTGGTGAATTTAAGGGCCTCTTCAAAATTTATCCCCTCCCAGAAGACCCAGCCATCCCCA
TGCCCCCAAGACAGTTCCACCAGCTGGCCGCCCAGGGACCCCAGGAGTGCTTGGTCCGTATCTACATTGT
CCGAGCATTTGGCCTGCAGCCCAAGGACCCCAATGGAAAGTGTGATCCTTACATCAAGATCTCCATAGGG
AAGAAATCAGTGAGTGACCAGGATAACTACATCCCCTGCACGCTGGAGCCCGTATTTGGAAAGATGTTCG
AGCTGACCTGCACTCTGCCTCTGGAGAAGGACCTAAAGATCACTCTCTATGACTATGACCTCCTCTCCAA
GGACGAAAAGATCGGTGAGACGGTCGTCGACCTGGAGAACAGGCTGCTGTCCAAGTTTGGGGCTCGCTGT
GGACTCCCACAGACCTACTGTGTCTCTGGACCGAACCAGTGGCGGGACCAGCTCCGCCCCTCCCAGCTCC
TCCACCTCTTCTGCCAGCAGCATAGAGTCAAGGCACCTGTGTACCGGACAGACCGTGTAATGTTTCAGGA
TAAAGAATATTCCATTGAAGAGATAGAGGCTGGCAGGATCCCAAACCCACACCTGGGCCCAGTGGAGGAG
CGTCTGGCTCTGCATGTGCTTCAGCAGCAGGGCCTGGTCCCGGAGCACGTGGAGTCACGGCCCCTCTACA
GCCCCCTGCAGCCAGACATCGAGCAGGGGAAGCTGCAGATGTGGGTCGACCTATTTCCGAAGGCCCTGGG
GCGGCCTGGACCTCCCTTCAACATCACCCCACGGAGAGCCAGAAGGTTTTTCCTGCGTTGTATTATCTGG
AATACCAGAGATGTGATCCTGGATGACCTGAGCCTCACGGGGGAGAAGATGAGCGACATTTATGTGAAAG
GTTGGATGATTGGCTTTGAAGAACACAAGCAAAAGACAGACGTGCATTATCGTTCCCTGGGAGGTGAAGG
CAACTTCAACTGGAGGTTCATTTTCCCCTTCGACTACCTGCCAGCTGAGCAAGTCTGTACCATTGCCAAG
AAGGATGCCTTCTGGAGGCTGGACAAGACTGAGAGCAAAATCCCAGCACGAGTGGTGTTCCAGATCTGGG
ACAATGACAAGTTCTCCTTTGATGATTTTCTGGGCTCCCTGCAGCTCGATCTCAACCGCATGCCCAAGCC
AGCCAAGACAGCCAAGAAGTGCTCCTTGGACCAGCTGGATGATGCTTTCCACCCAGAATGGTTTGTGTCC
CTTTTTGAGCAGAAAACAGTGAAGGGCTGGTGGCCCTGTGTAGCAGAAGAGGGTGAGAAGAAAATACTGG
CGGGCAAGCTGGAAATGACCTTGGAGATTGTAGCAGAGAGTGAGCATGAGGAGCGGCCTGCTGGCCAGGG
CCGGGATGAGCCCAACATGAACCCTAAGCTTGAGGACCCAAGGCGCCCCGACACCTCCTTCCTGTGGTTT
ACCTCCCCATACAAGACCATGAAGTTCATCCTGTGGCGGCGTTTCCGGTGGGCCATCATCCTCTTCATCA
TCCTCTTCATCCTGCTGCTGTTCCTGGCCATCTTCATCTACGCCTTCCCGAACTATGCTGCCATGAAGCT
GGTGAAGCCCTTCAGCGATATCTACCCATACGATGTTCCAGATTACGCTTACCCATACGATGTTCCAGAT
TACGCTTACCCATACGATGTTCCAGATTACGCTTAATCTAGAGGGCCCGTTTAAACCCGCTGATCAGCCT
CGACTGTGCCTTCTAGTTGCCAGCCATCTGTTGTTTGCCCCTCCCCCGTGCCTTCCTTGACCCTGGAAGG
TGCCACTCCCACTGTCCTTTCCTAATAAAATGAGGAAATTGCATCGCATTGTCTGAGTAGGTGTCATTCT
ATTCTGGGGGGTGGGGTGGGGCAGGACAGCAAGGGGGAGGATTGGGAAGACAATAGCAGGCATGCTGGGG
ATGCGGTGGGCTCTATGGCTTCTGAGGCGGAAAGAACCAGCTGGGGCTCTAGGGGGTATCCCC
[124 nt withheld, positions 7624-7747]
C
[91 nt withheld, positions 7749-7839]
A
[49 nt withheld, positions 7841-7889]
CCTTTGACGTTGGAGTCCACGTTCTTT
[37 nt withheld, positions 7917-7953]
ACCCTATCTCGGTCTATTCTTTTGATTTATAAGGGATTTTGCCGATTTCGGCCTATTGGTTAAAAAATGA
GCTGATTTAACAAAAATTTAACGCGAATTAATTCTGTGGAATGTGTGTCAGTTAGGGTGTGGAAAGTCCC
CAGGCTCCCCAGCAGGCAGAAGTATGCAAAGCATGCATCTCAATTAGTCAGCAACCAGGTGTGGAAAGTC
CCCAGGCTCCCCAGCAGGCAGAAGTATGCAAAGCATGCATCTCAATTAGTCAGCAACCATAGTCCCGCCC
CTAACTCCGCCCATCCCGCCCCTAACTCCGCCCAGTTCCGCCCATTCTCCGCCCCATGGCTGACTAATTT
TTTTTATTTATGCAGAGGCCGAGGCCGCCTCTGCCTCTGAGCTATTCCAGAAGTAGTGAGGAGGCTTTTT
TGGAGGCCTAGGCTTTTGCAAAAAGCTCCCGGGAGCTTGTATATCCATTTTCGGATCTGATCAAGAGACA
GGATGAGGATCGTTTCGCATGATTGAACAAGATGGATTGCACGCAGGTTCTCCGGCCGCTTGGGTGGAGA
GGCTATTCGGCTATGACTGGGCACAACAGACAATCGGCTGCTCTGATGCCGCCGTGTTCCGGCTGTCAGC
GCAGGGGCGCCCGGTTCTTTTTGTCAAGACCGACCTGTCCGGTGCCCTGAATGAACTGCAGGACGAGGCA
GCGCGGCTATCGTGGCTGGCCACGACGGGCGTTCCTTGCGCAGCTGTGCTCGACGTTGTCACTGAAGCGG
GAAGGGACTGGCTGCTATTGGGCGAAGTGCCGGGGCAGGATCTCCTGTCATCTCACCTTGCTCCTGCCGA
GAAAGTATCCATCATGGCTGATGCAATGCGGCGGCTGCATACGCTTGATCCGGCTACCTGCCCATTCGAC
CACCAAGCGAAACATCGCATCGAGCGAGCACGTACTCGGATGGAAGCCGGTCTTGTCGATCAGGATGATC
TGGACGAAGAGCATCAGGGGCTCGCGCCAGCCGAACTGTTCGCCAGGCTCAAGGCGCGCATGCCCGACGG
CGAGGATCTCGTCGTGACCCATGGCGATGCCTGCTTGCCGAATATCATGGTGGAAAATGGCCGCTTTTCT
GGATTCATCGACTGTGGCCGGCTGGGTGTGGCGGACCGCTATCAGGACATAGCGTTGGCTACCCGTGATA
TTGCTGAAGAGCTTGGCGGCGAATGGGCTGACCGCTTCCTCGTGCTTTACGGTATCGCCGCTCCCGATTC
GCAGCGCATCGCCTTCTATCGCCTTCTTGACGAGTTCTTCTGAGCGGGACTCTGGGGTTCGAAATGACCG
ACCAAGCGACGCCCAACCTGCCATCACGAGATTTCGATTCCACCGCCGCCTTCTATGAAAGGTTGGGCTT
CGGAATCGTTTTCCGGGACGCCGGCTGGATGATCCTCCAGCGCGGGGATCTCATGCTGGAGTTCTTCGCC
CACCCCAACTTGTTTATTGCAGCTTATAATGGTTACAAATAAAGCAATAGCATCACAAATTTCACAAATA
AAGCATTTTTTTCACTGCATTCTAGTTGTGGTTTGTCCAAACTCATCAATGTATCTTATCATGTCTGTAT
ACCGTCGACCTCTAGCTAGAGCTTGGCGTAATCATGGTCATAGCTGTTTCCTGTGTGAAATTGTTATCCG
CTCACAATTCCACACAACATACGAGCCGGAAGCATAAAGTGTAAAGCCTGGGGTGCCTAATGAGTGAGCT
AACTCACATTAATTGCGTTGCGCTCACTGCCCGCTTTCCAGTCGGGAAACCTGTCGTGCCAGCTGCATTA
ATGAATCGGCCAACGCGCGGGGAGAGGCGGTTTGCGTATTGGGCGCTCTTCCGCTTCCTCGCTCACTGAC
TCGCTGCGCTCGGTCGTTCGGCTGCGGCGAGCGGTATCAGCTCACTCAAAGGCGGTAATACGGTTATCCA
CAGAATCAGGGGATAACGCAGGAAAGAACATGTGAGCAAAAGGCCAGCAAAAGGCCAGGAACCGTAAAAA
GGCCGCGTTGCTGGCGTTTTTCCATAGGCTCCGCCCCCCTGACGAGCATCACAAAAATCGACGCTCAAGT
CAGAGGTGGCGAAACCCGACAGGACTATAAAGATACCAGGCGTTTCCCCCTGGAAGCTCCCTCGTGCGCT
CTCCTGTTCCGACCCTGCCGCTTACCGGATACCTGTCCGCCTTTCTCCCTTCGGGAAGCGTGGCGCTTTC
TCATAGCTCACGCTGTAGGTATCTCAGTTCGGTGTAGGTCGTTCGCTCCAAGCTGGGCTGTGTGCACGAA
CCCCCCGTTCAGCCCGACCGCTGCGCCTTATCCGGTAACTATCGTCTTGAGTCCAACCCGGTAAGACACG
ACTTATCGCCACTGGCAGCAGCCACTGGTAACAGGATTAGCAGAGCGAGGTATGTAGGCGGTGCTACAGA
GTTCTTGAAGTGGTGGCCTAACTACGGCTACACTAGAAGAACAGTATTTGGTATCTGCGCTCTGCTGAAG
CCAGTTACCTTCGGAAAAAGAGTTGGTAGCTCTTGATCCGGCAAACAAACCACCGCTGGTAGCGGTGGTT
TTTTTGTTTGCAAGCAGCAGATTACGCGCAGAAAAAAAGGATCTCAAGAAGATCCTTTGATCTTTTCTAC
GGGGTCTGACGCTCAGTGGAACGAAAACTCACGTTAAGGGATTTTGGTCATGAGATTATCAAAAAGGATC
TTCACCTAGATCCTTTTAAATTAAAAATGAAGTTTTAAATCAATCTAAAGTATATATGAGTAAACTTGGT
CTGACAGTTACCAATGCTTAATCAGTGAGGCACCTATCTCAGCGATCTGTCTATTTCGTTCATCCATAGT
TGCCTGACTCCCCGTCGTGTAGATAACTACGATACGGGAGGGCTTACCATCTGGCCCCAGTGCTGCAATG
ATACCGCGAGACCCACGCTCACCGGCTCCAGATTTATCAGCAATAAACCAGCCAGCCGGAAGGGCCGAGC
GCAGAAGTGGTCCTGCAACTTTATCCGCCTCCATCCAGTCTATTAATTGTTGCCGGGAAGCTAGAGTAAG
TAGTTCGCCAGTTAATAGTTTGCGCAACGTTGTTGCCATTGCTACAGGCATCGTGGTGTCACGCTCGTCG
TTTGGTATGGCTTCATTCAGCTCCGGTTCCCAACGATCAAGGCGAGTTACATGATCCCCCATGTTGTGCA
AAAAAGCGGTTAGCTCCTTCGGTCCTCCGATCGTTGTCAGAAGTAAGTTGGCCGCAGTGTTATCACTCAT
GGTTATGGCAGCACTGCATAATTCTCTTACTGTCATGCCATCCGTAAGATGCTTTTCTGTGACTGGTGAG
TACTCAACCAAGTCATTCTGAGAATAGTGTATGCGGCGACCGAGTTGCTCTTGCCCGGCGTCAATACGGG
ATAATACCGCGCCACATAGCAGAACTTTAAAAGTGCTCATCATTGGAAAACGTTCTTCGGGGCGAAAACT
CTCAAGGATCTTACCGCTGTTGAGATCCAGTTCGATGTAACCCACTCGTGCACCCAACTGATCTTCAGCA
TCTTTTACTTTCACCAGCGTTTCTGGGTGAGCAAAAACAGGAAGGCAAAATGCCGCAAAAAAGGGAATAA
GGGCGACACGGAAATGTTGAATACTCATACTCTTCCTTTTTCAATATTATTGAAGCATTTATCAGGGTTA
TTGTCTCATGAGCGGATACATATTTGAATGTATTTAGAAAAATAAACAAATAGGGGTTCCGCGCACATTT
CCCCGAAAAGTGCCACCTGACGTC
Features (pLannotate 1.2.2; 22 found; start..end, strand, type, name):
     28..80      -  misc_feature   bom (fragment): basis of mobility region from pBR322
    235..614     +  enhancer       CMV enhancer: human cytomegalovirus immediate early enhancer
    615..818     +  promoter       CMV promoter: human cytomegalovirus (CMV) immediate early promoter
    814..847     +  LTR            5' LTR (truncated) (fragment): truncated 5' long terminal repeat (LTR) from HIV-1
    863..881     +  promoter       T7 promoter: promoter for bacteriophage T7 RNA polymerase
    932..951     +  protein_bind   attB1 (fragment): mutant version of attB; recombination site for the Gateway® BP reaction BP Clonase™
    987..7226    +  CDS            DYSF: DYSF_HUMAN - Also known as FER1L1. Experimental evidence at protein level: Swiss-Prot protein existence level 1. Key calcium ion sensor involved in the Ca(2+)-triggered synaptic vesicle-plasma membrane fusion. Plays a role in the sarcolemma repair mechanism of both skeletal muscle and cardiomyocytes that permits rapid resealing of membranes disrupted by mechanical stress (By similarity). From Homo sapiens (Human).
   7287..7315    +  CDS            3xHA (fragment): three tandem HA epitope tags
   7354..7578    +  polyA_signal   bGH poly(A) signal: bovine growth hormone polyadenylation signal
   7582..7603    +  promoter       SV40 promoter (fragment): SV40 enhancer and early promoter
   7624..8052    +  rep_origin     f1 ori (sequence partly withheld): f1 bacteriophage origin of replication; arrow indicates direction of (+) strand synthesis
   8066..8395    +  promoter       SV40 promoter: SV40 enhancer and early promoter
   8462..9253    +  CDS            neo: KKA2_KLEPN - Also known as kan, nptII. Experimental evidence at protein level: Swiss-Prot protein existence level 1. Resistance to kanamycin, neomycin, paromomycin, ribostamycin, butirosin and gentamicin B. From Klebsiella pneumoniae.
   9277..9435    +  CDS            ble (fragment): BLE_KLEPN - Experimental evidence at protein level: Swiss-Prot protein existence level 1. Binding protein with a strong affinity to the bleomycin family of antibiotics. Binds to CL990; an antimitotic-antibiotic compound. From Klebsiella pneumoniae.
   9430..9551    +  polyA_signal   SV40 poly(A) signal: SV40 polyadenylation signal
   9622..9644    -  protein_bind   lac operator (fragment): The lac repressor binds to the lac operator to inhibit transcription in E. coli. This inhibition can be relieved by adding lactose or isopropyl-β-D-thiogalactopyranoside (IPTG). lac repressor encoded by lacI
   9648..9678    -  promoter       lac promoter: promoter for the E. coli lac operon
   9693..9714    -  protein_bind   CAP binding site: CAP binding activates transcription in the presence of cAMP. E. coli catabolite activator protein
   9727..9819    -  CDS            lacI (fragment): lac repressor; lacI; The lac repressor binds to the lac operator to inhibit transcription in E. coli. This inhibition can be relieved by adding lactose or isopropyl-β-D-thiogalactopyranoside (IPTG).
  10002..10590   -  rep_origin     ori: high-copy-number ColE1/pMB1/pBR322/pUC origin of replication
  10761..11621   -  CDS            AmpR: β-lactamase; bla; confers resistance to ampicillin, carbenicillin, and related antibiotics
  11622..11726   -  promoter       AmpR promoter: bla
