[The description below was written by a language model from this plasmid's Addgene catalogue record and pLannotate feature annotations shown in this document.]
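Description:
DYSF-3HA is a mammalian expression plasmid built on the pcDNA3.1 backbone that carries the full-length human dysferlin (DYSF) coding sequence fused at its C terminus to a triple HA epitope tag. The sequenced construct is about 11.8 kb, with the roughly 6.3 kb insert placed between EcoRI and EcoRV sites that remain intact. In E. coli it is maintained at high copy through a ColE1/pUC-type origin and selected with ampicillin via the β-lactamase gene and its native promoter. An f1 origin is also present, allowing single-stranded DNA production.

Expression of dysferlin is driven by the human cytomegalovirus immediate early enhancer and promoter and terminated by the bovine growth hormone polyadenylation signal. A T7 promoter upstream of the insert allows in vitro transcription or serves as a sequencing priming site. The automated annotation detects only a fragment of the 3xHA tag just downstream of the DYSF open reading frame. It also flags several short partial matches (HIV-1 LTR, attB1, ble, lacI) that are probably incidental backbone or junction sequence rather than functional elements. A separate cassette, consisting of the SV40 early promoter, the neomycin phosphotransferase gene and the SV40 poly(A) signal, permits G418 selection of stably transfected mammalian cells.

Dysferlin is a calcium-sensing membrane protein implicated in resealing of the sarcolemma after mechanical damage. The HA tag allows the expressed protein to be detected or immunoprecipitated with anti-HA antibodies. The associated publication concerns membrane wounding, ATP release and dysferlin-mediated intercellular calcium signalling, which suggests the plasmid was used to express tagged dysferlin in cultured cells for studies of the wound response.
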