Addgene plasmid #29767: DYSF-3HA
Depositing lab: Steven Vogel. Depositing organization: National Institute on Alcohol Abuse & Alcoholism (NIAAA). Publication: Membrane wounding triggers ATP release and dysferlin-mediated intercellular calcium signaling. Covian-Nares JF, Koushik SV, Puhl HL, Vogel SS. J Cell Sci. 2010 Jun 1. 123(Pt 11):1884-93. 10.1242/jcs.066084 PubMed 20442251.
Backbone
  Vector backbone: pcDNA3.1
  Backbone size w/o insert (bp): 5428
  Vector type: Mammalian Expression, Bacterial Expression
Growth in bacteria
  Bacterial resistance: Ampicillin, 100 μg/mL
  Growth temperature: 37°C
  Growth strain: DH5alpha
  Copy number: High Copy
Gene/Insert
  Gene/Insert name: DYSF (alt name: Dysferlin)
  Species: H. sapiens (human)
  Insert size (bp): 6328
  GenBank ID: NM_003494
  Entrez Gene: DYSF (a.k.a. FER1L1, LGMD2B, LGMDR2, MMD1)
  Tag / fusion protein: 3xHA (C terminal on insert)
  Cloning method: Restriction Enzyme; 5′ cloning site Eco R1 (not destroyed); 3′ cloning site Eco RV (not destroyed)
  Sequencing primers: 5′ ATGCTGAGGGTCTTCATCCTCTAT
Terms and licenses: Academic/Nonprofit Terms; Industry Terms: Not Available to Industry
How to cite: DYSF-3HA was a gift from Steven Vogel (Addgene plasmid # 29767 ; http://n2t.net/addgene:29767 ; RRID:Addgene_29767)
