>Addgene plasmid #29767 | DYSF-3HA | depositor partial sequence | sequence record 13836 | Author sequence
ATGCTGAGGGTCTTCATCCTCTATGCCGAGAACGTCCACACACCCGACACCGACATCAGCGATGCCTACT
GCTCCGCGGTGTTTGCAGGGGTGAAGAAGAGAACCAAAGTCATCAAGAACAGCGTGAACCCTGTATGGAA
TGAGGGATTTGAATGGGACCTCAAGGGCATCCCCCTGGACCAGGGCTCTGAGCTTCATGTGGTGGTCAAA
GACCATGAGACGATGGGGAGGAACAGGTTCCTGGGGGAAGCCAAGGTCCCACTCCGAGAGGTCCTCGCCA
CCCCTAGTCTGTCCGCCAGCTTCAATGCCCCCCTGCTGGACACCAAGAAGCAGCCCACAGGGGCCTCGCT
GGTCCTGCAGGTGTCCTACACACCGCTGCCTGGAGCTGTGCCCCTGTTCCCGCCCCCTACTCCTCTGGAG
CCCTCCCCGACTCTGCCTGACCTGGATGTAGTGGCAGACACAGGAGGAGAGGAAGACACAGAGGACCAGG
GACTCACTGGAGATGAGGCGGAGCCATTCCTGGATCAAAGCGGAGGCCCGGGGGCTCCCACCACCCCAAG
GAAACTACCTTCACGTCCTCCGCCCCACTACCCCGGGATCAAAAGAAAGCGAAGTGCGCCTACATCTAGA
AAGCTGCTGTCAGACAAACCGCAGGATTTCCAGATCAGGGTCCAGGTGATCGAGGGGCGCCAGCTGCCGG
GGGTGAACATCAAGCCTGTGGTCAAGGTTACCGCTGCAGGGCAGACCAAGCGGACGCGGATCCACAAGGG
AAACAGCCCACTCTTCAATGAGACTCTTTTCTTCAACTTGTTTGACTCTCCTGGGGAGCTGTTTGATGAG
CCCATCTTTATCACGGTGGTAGACTCTCGTTCTCTCAGGACAGATGCTCTCCTCGGGGAGTTCCGGATGG
ACGTGGGCACCATTTACAGAGAGCCCCGGCACGCCTATCTCAGGAAGTGGCTGCTGCTCTCAGACCCTGA
TGACTTCTCTGCTGGGGCCAGAGGCTACCTGAAAACAAGCCTTTGTGTGCTGGGGCCTGGGGACGAAGCG
CCTCTGGAGAGAAAAGACCCCTCTGAAGACAAGGAGGACATTGAAAGCAACCTGCTCCGGCCCACAGGCG
TAGCCCTGCGAGGAGCCCACTTCTGCCTGAAGGTCTTCCGGGCCGAGGACTTGCCGCAGATGGACGATGC
CGTGATGGACAACGTGAAACAGATCTTTGGCTTCGAGAGTAACAAGAAGAACTTGGTGGACCCCTTTGTG
GAGGTCAGCTTTGCGGGGAAAATGCTGTGCAGCAAGATCTTGGAGAAGACGGCCAACCCTCAGTGGAACC
AGAACATCACACTGCCTGCCATGTTTCCCTCCATGTGCGAAAAAATGAGGATTCGTATCATAGACTGGGA
CCGCCTGACTCACAATGACATCGTGGCTACCACCTACCTGAGTATGTCGAAAATCTCTGCCCCTGGAGGA
GAAATAGAAGAGGAGCCTGCAGGTGCTGTCAAGCCTTCGAAAGCCTCAGACTTGGATGACTACCTGGGCT
TCCTCCCCACTTTTGGGCCCTGCTACATCAACCTCTATGGCAGTCCCAGAGAGTTCACAGGCTTCCCAGA
CCCCTACACAGAGCTCAACACAGGCAAGGGGGAAGGTGTGGCTTATCGTGGCCGGCTTCTGCTCTCCCTG
GAGACCAAGCTGGTGGAGCACAGTGAACAGAAGGTGGAGGACCTTCCTGCGGATGACATCCTCCGGGTGG
AGAAGTACCTTAGGAGGCGCAAGTACTCCCTGTTTGCGGCCTTCTACTCAGCCACCATGCTGCAGGATGT
GGATGATGCCATCCAGTTTGAGGTCAGCATCGGGAACTACGGGAACAAGTTCGACATGACCTGCCTGCCG
CTGGCCTCCACCACTCAGTACAGCCGTGCAGTCTTTGACGGGTGCCACTACTACTACCTACCCTGGGGTA
ACGTGAAACCTGTGGTGGTGCTGTCATCCTACTGGGAGGACATCAGCCATAGAATCGAGACTCAGAACCA
GCTGCTTGGGATTGCTGACCGGCTGGAAGCTGGCCTGGAGCAGGTCCACCTGGCCCTGAAGGCGCAGTGC
TCCACGGAGGACGTGGACTCGCTGGTGGCTCAGCTGACGGATGAGCTCATCGCAGGCTGCAGCCAGCCTC
TGGGTGACATCCATGAGACACCCTCTGCCACCCACCTGGACCAGTACCTGTACCAGCTGCGCACCCATCA
CCTGAGCCAAATCACTGAGGCTGCCCTGGCCCTGAAGCTCGGCCACAGTGAGCTCCCTGCAGCTCTGGAG
CAGGCGGAGGACTGGCTCCTGCGTCTGCGTGCCCTGGCAGAGGAGCCCCAGAACAGCCTGCCGGACATCG
TCATCTGGATGCTGCAGGGAGACAAGCGTGTGGCATACCAGCGGGTGCCCGCCCACCAAGTCCTCTTCTC
CCGGCGGGGTGCCAACTACTGTGGCAAGAATTGTGGGAAGCTACAGACAATCTTTCTGAAATATCCGATG
GAGAAGGTGCCTGGCGCCCGGATGCCAGTGCAGATACGGGTCAAGCTGTGGTTTGGGCTCTCTGTGGATG
AGAAGGAGTTCAACCAGTTTGCTGAGGGGAAGCTGTCTGTCTTTGCTGAAACCTATGAGAACGAGACTAA
GTTGGCCCTTGTTGGGAACTGGGGCACAACGGGCCTCACCTACCCCAAGTTTTCTGACGTCACGGGCAAG
ATCAAGCTACCCAAGGACAGCTTCCGCCCCTCGGCCGGCTGGACCTGGGCTGGAGATTGGTTCGTGTGTC
CGGAGAAGACTCTGCTCCATGACATGGACGCCGGTCACCTGAGCTTCGTGGAAGAGGTGTTTGAGAACCA
GACCCGGCTTCCCGGAGGCCAGTGGATCTACATGAGTGACAACTACACCGATGTGAACGGGGAGAAGGTG
CTTCCCAAGGATGACATTGAGTGCCCACTGGGCTGGAAGTGGGAAGATGAGGAATGGTCCACAGACCTCA
ACCGGGCTGTCGATGAGCAAGGCTGGGAGTATAGCATCACCATCCCCCCGGAGCGGAAGCCGAAGCACTG
GGTCCCTGCTGAGAAGATGTACTACACACACCGACGGCGGCGCTGGGTGCGCCTGCGCAGGAGGGATCTC
AGCCAAATGGAAGCACTGAAAAGGCACAGGCAGGCGGAGGCGGAGGGCGAGGGCTGGGAGTACGCCTCTC
TTTTTGGCTGGAAGTTCCACCTCGAGTACCGCAAGACAGATGCCTTCCGCCGCCGCCGCTGGCGCCGTCG
CATGGAGCCACTGGAGAAGACGGGGCCTGCAGCTGTGTTTGCCCTTGAGGGGGCCCTGGGCGGCGTGATG
GATGACAAGAGTGAAGATTCCATGTCCGTCTCCACCTTGAGCTTCGGTGTGAACAGACCCACGATTTCCT
GCATATTCGACTATGGGAACCGCTACCATCTACGCTGCTACATGTACCAGGCCCGGGACCTGGCTGCGAT
GGACAAGGACTCTTTTTCTGATCCCTATGCCATCGTCTCCTTCCTGCACCAGAGCCAGAAGACGGTGGTG
GTGAAGAACACCCTTAACCCCACCTGGGACCAGACGCTCATCTTCTACGAGATCGAGATCTTTGGCGAGC
CGGCCACAGTTGCTGAGCAACCGCCCAGCATTGTGGTGGAGCTGTACGACCATGACACTTATGGTGCAGA
CGAGTTTATGGGTCGCTGCATCTGTCAACCGAGTCTGGAACGGATGCCACGGCTGGCCTGGTTCCCACTG
ACGAGGGGCAGCCAGCCGTCGGGGGAGCTGCTGGCCTCTTTTGAGCTCATCCAGAGAGAGAAGCCGGCCA
TCCACCATATTCCTGGTTTTGAGGTGCAGGAGACATCAAGGATCCTGGATGAGTCTGAGGACACAGACCT
GCCCTACCCACCACCCCAGAGGGAGGCCAACATCTACATGGTTCCTCAGAACATCAAGCCAGCGCTCCAG
CGTACCGCCATCGAGATCCTGGCATGGGGCCTGCGGAACATGAAGAGTTACCAGCTGGCCAACATCTCCT
CCCCCAGCCTCGTGGTAGAGTGTGGGGGCCAGACGGTGCAGTCCTGTGTCATCAGGAACCTCCGGAAGAA
CCCCAACTTTGACATCTGCACCCTCTTCATGGAAGTGATGCTGCCCAGGGAGGAGCTCTACTGCCCCCCC
ATCACCGTCAAGGTCATCGATAACCGCCAGTTTGGCCGCCGGCCTGTGGTGGGCCAGTGTACCATCCGCT
CCCTGGAGAGCTTCCTGTGTGACCCCTACTCGGCGGAGAGTCCATCCCCACAGGGTGGCCCAGACGATGT
GAGCCTACTCAGTCCTGGGGAAGACGTGCTCATCGACATTGATGACAAGGAGCCCCTCATCCCCATCCAG
GAGGAAGAGTTCATCGATTGGTGGAGCAAATTCTTTGCCTCCATAGGGGAGAGGGAAAAGTGCGGCTCCT
ACCTGGAGAAGGATTTTGACACCCTGAAGGTCTATGACACACAGCTGGAGAATGTGGAGGCCTTTGAGGG
CCTGTCTGACTTTTGTAACACCTTCAAGCTGTACCGGGGCAAGACGCAGGAGGAGACAGAAGATCCATCT
GTGATTGGTGAATTTAAGGGCCTCTTCAAAATTTATCCCCTCCCAGAAGACCCAGCCATCCCCATGCCCC
CAAGACAGTTCCACCAGCTGGCCGCCCAGGGACCCCAGGAGTGCTTGGTCCGTATCTACATTGTCCGAGC
ATTTGGCCTGCAGCCCAAGGACCCCAATGGAAAGTGTGATCCTTACATCAAGATCTCCATAGGGAAGAAA
TCAGTGAGTGACCAGGATAACTACATCCCCTGCACGCTGGAGCCCGTATTTGGAAAGATGTTCGAGCTGA
CCTGCACTCTGCCTCTGGAGAAGGACCTAAAGATCACTCTCTATGACTATGACCTCCTCTCCAAGGACGA
AAAGATCGGTGAGACGGTCGTCGACCTGGAGAACAGGCTGCTGTCCAAGTTTGGGGCTCGCTGTGGACTC
CCACAGACCTACTGTGTCTCTGGACCGAACCAGTGGCGGGACCAGCTCCGCCCCTCCCAGCTCCTCCACC
TCTTCTGCCAGCAGCATAGAGTCAAGGCACCTGTGTACCGGACAGACCGTGTAATGTTTCAGGATAAAGA
ATATTCCATTGAAGAGATAGAGGCTGGCAGGATCCCAAACCCACACCTGGGCCCAGTGGAGGAGCGTCTG
GCTCTGCATGTGCTTCAGCAGCAGGGCCTGGTCCCGGAGCACGTGGAGTCACGGCCCCTCTACAGCCCCC
TGCAGCCAGACATCGAGCAGGGGAAGCTGCAGATGTGGGTCGACCTATTTCCGAAGGCCCTGGGGCGGCC
TGGACCTCCCTTCAACATCACCCCACGGAGAGCCAGAAGGTTTTTCCTGCGTTGTATTATCTGGAATACC
AGAGATGTGATCCTGGATGACCTGAGCCTCACGGGGGAGAAGATGAGCGACATTTATGTGAAAGGTTGGA
TGATTGGCTTTGAAGAACACAAGCAAAAGACAGACGTGCATTATCGTTCCCTGGGAGGTGAAGGCAACTT
CAACTGGAGGTTCATTTTCCCCTTCGACTACCTGCCAGCTGAGCAAGTCTGTACCATTGCCAAGAAGGAT
GCCTTCTGGAGGCTGGACAAGACTGAGAGCAAAATCCCAGCACGAGTGGTGTTCCAGATCTGGGACAATG
ACAAGTTCTCCTTTGATGATTTTCTGGGCTCCCTGCAGCTCGATCTCAACCGCATGCCCAAGCCAGCCAA
GACAGCCAAGAAGTGCTCCTTGGACCAGCTGGATGATGCTTTCCACCCAGAATGGTTTGTGTCCCTTTTT
GAGCAGAAAACAGTGAAGGGCTGGTGGCCCTGTGTAGCAGAAGAGGGTGAGAAGAAAATACTGGCGGGCA
AGCTGGAAATGACCTTGGAGATTGTAGCAGAGAGTGAGCATGAGGAGCGGCCTGCTGGCCAGGGCCGGGA
TGAGCCCAACATGAACCCTAAGCTTGAGGACCCAAGGCGCCCCGACACCTCCTTCCTGTGGTTTACCTCC
CCATACAAGACCATGAAGTTCATCCTGTGGCGGCGTTTCCGGTGGGCCATCATCCTCTTCATCATCCTCT
TCATCCTGCTGCTGTTCCTGGCCATCTTCATCTACGCCTTCCCGAACTATGCTGCCATGAAGCTGGTGAA
GCCCTTCAGCTGA
