>Addgene plasmid #29767 | DYSF-3HA | addgene partial sequence | sequence record 37659 | BGH-rev 5'-TAGAAGGCACAGTCGAGG-3'
GATTAGCGTAATCTGGAACATCGTATGGGTAAGCGTAATCTGGAACATCGTATGGGTAAGCGTAATCTGG
AACATCGTATGGGTAGATATCGCTGAAGGGCTTCACCAGCTTCATGGCAGCATAGTTCGGGAAGGCGTAG
ATGAAGATGGCCAGGAACAGCAGCAGGATGAAGAGGATGATGAAGAGGATGATGGCCCACCGGAAACGCC
GCCACAGGATGAACTTCATGGTCTTGTATGGGGAGGTAAACCACAGGAAGGAGGTGTCGGGGCGCCTTGG
GTCCTCAAGCTTAGGGTTCATGTTGGGCTCATCCCGGCCCTGGCCAGCAGGCCGCTCCTCATGCTCACTC
TCTGCTACAATCTCCAAGGTCATTTCCAGCTTGCCCGCCAGTATTTTCTTCTCACCCTCTTCTGCTACAC
AGGGCCACCAGCCCTTCACTGTTTTCTGCTCAAAAAGGGACACAAACCATTCTGGGTGGAAAGCATCATC
CAGCTGGTCCAAGGAGCACTTCTTGGCTGTCTTGGCTGGCTTGGGCATGCGGTTGAGATCGAGCTGCAGG
GAGCCCAGAAAATCATCAAAGGAGAACTTGTCATTGTCCCAGATCTGGAACACCACTCGTGCTGGGATTT
TGCTCTCAGTCTTGTCCAGCCTCCAGAAGGCATCCTTCTTGGCAATGGTACAGACTTGCTCAGCTGGCAG
GTAGTCGAAGGGGAAAATGAACCTCCAGTTGAAGTTGCCTTCACCTCC
